>Addgene plasmid #144767 | TFORF3291 | addgene full sequence | sequence record 404362 | Addgene NGS Result
TTAATGTAGTCTTATGCAATACTCTTGTAGTCTTGCAACATGGTAACGATGAGTTAGCAACATGCCTTAC
AAGGAGAGAAAAAGCACCGTGCATGCCGATTGGTGGAAGTAAGGTGGTACGATCGTGCCTTATTAGGAAG
GCAACAGACGGGTCTGACATGGATTGGACGAACCACTGAATTGCCGCATTGCAGAGATATTGTATTTAAG
TGCCTAGCTCGATACATAAACGGGTCTCTCTGGTTAGACCAGATCTGAGCCTGGGAGCTCTCTGGCTAAC
TAGGGAACCCACTGCTTAAGCCTCAATAAAGCTTGCCTTGAGTGCTTCAAGTAGTGTGTGCCCGTCTGTT
GTGTGACTCTGGTAACTAGAGATCCCTCAGACCCTTTTAGTCAGTGTGGAAAATCTCTAGCAGTGGCGCC
CGAACAGGGACTTGAAAGCGAAAGGGAAACCAGAGGAGCTCTCTCGACGCAGGACTCGGCTTGCTGAAGC
GCGCACGGCAAGAGGCGAGGGGCGGCGACTGGTGAGTACGCCAAAAATTTTGACTAGCGGAGGCTAGAAG
GAGAGAGATGGGTGCGAGAGCGTCAGTATTAAGCGGGGGAGAATTAGATCGCGATGGGAAAAAATTCGGT
TAAGGCCAGGGGGAAAGAAAAAATATAAATTAAAACATATAGTATGGGCAAGCAGGGAGCTAGAACGATT
CGCAGTTAATCCTGGCCTGTTAGAAACATCAGAAGGCTGTAGACAAATACTGGGACAGCTACAACCATCC
CTTCAGACAGGATCAGAAGAACTTAGATCATTATATAATACAGTAGCAACCCTCTATTGTGTGCATCAAA
GGATAGAGATAAAAGACACCAAGGAAGCTTTAGACAAGATAGAGGAAGAGCAAAACAAAAGTAAGACCAC
CGCACAGCAAGCGGCCGCTGATCTTCAGACCTGGAGGAGGAGATATGAGGGACAATTGGAGAAGTGAATT
ATATAAATATAAAGTAGTAAAAATTGAACCATTAGGAGTAGCACCCACCAAGGCAAAGAGAAGAGTGGTG
CAGAGAGAAAAAAGAGCAGTGGGAATAGGAGCTTTGTTCCTTGGGTTCTTGGGAGCAGCAGGAAGCACTA
TGGGCGCAGCGTCAATGACGCTGACGGTACAGGCCAGACAATTATTGTCTGGTATAGTGCAGCAGCAGAA
CAATTTGCTGAGGGCTATTGAGGCGCAACAGCATCTGTTGCAACTCACAGTCTGGGGCATCAAGCAGCTC
CAGGCAAGAATCCTGGCTGTGGAAAGATACCTAAAGGATCAACAGCTCCTGGGGATTTGGGGTTGCTCTG
GAAAACTCATTTGCACCACTGCTGTGCCTTGGAATGCTAGTTGGAGTAATAAATCTCTGGAACAGATTTG
GAATCACACGACCTGGATGGAGTGGGACAGAGAAATTAACAATTACACAAGCTTAATACACTCCTTAATT
GAAGAATCGCAAAACCAGCAAGAAAAGAATGAACAAGAATTATTGGAATTAGATAAATGGGCAAGTTTGT
GGAATTGGTTTAACATAACAAATTGGCTGTGGTATATAAAATTATTCATAATGATAGTAGGAGGCTTGGT
AGGTTTAAGAATAGTTTTTGCTGTACTTTCTATAGTGAATAGAGTTAGGCAGGGATATTCACCATTATCG
TTTCAGACCCACCTCCCAACCCCGAGGGGACCCATGCATTGCATCTCAATTAGTCAGCAACCAGGTGTGG
AAAGTCCCCAGGCTCCCCAGCAGGCAGAAGTATGCAAAGCATGCGTCTCAATTAGTCAGCAACCATAGTC
CCGCCCCTAACTCCGCCCATCCCGCCCCTAACTCCGCCCAGTTCCGCCCATTCTCCGCCCCATGGCTGAC
TAATTTTTTTTATTTATGCAGAGGCCGAGGCCGCCTCGGCCTCTGAGCTATTCCAGAAGTAGTGAGGAGG
CTTTTTTGGAGGCCTAGGCTTTTGCAAAAAGCTTTCTAGAGGTACCACCGGAGCTTACCATGACCGAGTA
CAAGCCCACGGTGCGCCTCGCCACCCGCGACGACGTCCCCAGGGCCGTACGCACCCTCGCCGCCGCGTTC
GCCGACTACCCCGCCACGCGCCACACCGTCGATCCGGACCGCCACATCGAGCGGGTCACCGAGCTGCAAG
AACTCTTCCTCACGCGCGTCGGGCTCGACATCGGCAAGGTGTGGGTCGCGGACGACGGCGCCGCCGTGGC
GGTCTGGACCACGCCGGAGAGCGTCGAAGCGGGGGCGGTGTTCGCCGAGATCGGCCCGCGCATGGCCGAG
TTGAGCGGTTCCCGGCTGGCCGCGCAGCAACAGATGGAAGGCCTCCTGGCGCCGCACCGGCCCAAGGAGC
CCGCGTGGTTCCTGGCCACCGTCGGCGTCTCGCCCGACCACCAGGGCAAGGGTCTGGGCAGCGCCGTCGT
GCTCCCCGGAGTGGAGGCGGCCGAGCGCGCCGGGGTGCCCGCCTTCCTGGAGACCTCCGCGCCCCGCAAC
CTCCCCTTCTACGAGCGGCTCGGCTTCACCGTCACCGCCGACGTCGAGGTGCCCGAAGGACCGCGCACCT
GGTGCATGACCCGCAAGCCCGGTGCCAGTTAACGAATTCTAGATCTTGAGACAAATGGCAGTATTCATCC
ACAATTTTAAAAGAAAAGGGGGGATTGGGGGGTACAGTGCAGGGGAAAGAATAGTAGACATAATAGCAAC
AGACATACAAACTAAAGAATTACAAAAACAAATTACAAAAATTCAAAATTTTCGGGTTTATTACAGGGAC
AGCAGAGATCCACTTTGGCGCCGGCTCGAGGCCTGCAGGTGCAAAGATGGATAAAGTTTTAAACAGAGAG
GAATCTTTGCAGCTAATGGACCTTCTAGGTCTTGAAAGGAGTGGGAATTGGCTCCGGTGCCCGTCAGTGG
GCAGAGCGCACATCGCCCACAGTCCCCGAGAAGTTGGGGGGAGGGGTCGGCAATTGAACCGGTGCCTAGA
GAAGGTGGCGCGGGGTAAACTGGGAAAGTGATGTCGTGTACTGGCTCCGCCTTTTTCCCGAGGGTGGGGG
AGAACCGTATATAAGTGCAGTAGTCGCCGTGAACGTTCTTTTTCGCAACGGGTTTGCCGCCAGAACACAG
GTAAGTGCCGTGTGTGGTTCCCGCGGGCCTGGCCTCTTTACGGGTTATGGCCCTTGCGTGCCTTGAATTA
CTTCCACCTGGCTGCAGTACGTGATTCTTGATCCCGAGCTTCGGGTTGGAAGTGGGTGGGAGAGTTCGAG
GCCTTGCGCTTAAGGAGCCCCTTCGCCTCGTGCTTGAGTTGAGGCCTGGCCTGGGCGCTGGGGCCGCCGC
GTGCGAATCTGGTGGCACCTTCGCGCCTGTCTCGCTGCTTTCGATAAGTCTCTAGCCATTTAAAATTTTT
GATGACCTGCTGCGACGCTTTTTTTCTGGCAAGATAGTCTTGTAAATGCGGGCCAAGATCTGCACACTGG
TATTTCGGTTTTTGGGGCCGCGGGCGGCGACGGGGCCCGTGCGTCCCAGCGCACATGTTCGGCGAGGCGG
GGCCTGCGAGCGCGGCCACCGAGAATCGGACGGGGGTAGTCTCAAGCTGGCCGGCCTGCTCTGGTGCCTG
GCCTCGCGCCGCCGTGTATCGCCCCGCCCTGGGCGGCAAGGCTGGCCCGGTCGGCACCAGTTGCGTGAGC
GGAAAGATGGCCGCTTCCCGGCCCTGCTGCAGGGAGCTCAAAATGGAGGACGCGGCGCTCGGGAGAGCGG
GCGGGTGAGTCACCCACACAAAGGAAAAGGGCCTTTCCGTCCTCAGCCGTCGCTTCATGTGACTCCACGG
AGTACCGGGCGCCGTCCAGGCACCTCGATTAGTTCTCGAGCTTTTGGAGTACGTCGTCTTTAGGTTGGGG
GGAGGGGTTTTATGCGATGGAGTTTCCCCACACTGAGTGGGTGGAGACTGAAGTTAGGCCAGCTTGGCAC
TTGATGTAATTCTCCTTGGAATTTGCCCTTTTTGAGTTTGGATCTTGGTTCATTCTCAAGCCTCAGACAG
TGGTTCAAAGTTTTTTTCTTCCATTTCAGGTGTCGTGAGGCTAGCATCGATTGATCAACAAGTTTGTACA
AAAAAGTTGGCATGGCGAAGCAGTACGACTCGGTGGAGTGCCCTTTTTGTGATGAAGTTTCCAAATACGA
GAAGCTCGCCAAGATCGGCCAAGGCACCTTCGGGGAGGTGTTCAAGGCCAGGCACCGCAAGACCGGCCAG
AAGGTGGCTCTGAAGAAGGTGCTGATGGAAAACGAGAAGGAGGGGTTCCCCATTACAGCCTTGCGGGAGA
TCAAGATCCTTCAGCTTCTAAAACACGAGAATGTGGTCAACTTGATTGAGATTTGTCGAACCAAAGCTTC
CCCCTATAACCGCTGCAAGGGTAGTATATACCTGGTGTTCGACTTCTGCGAGCATGACCTTGCTGGGCTG
TTGAGCAATGTTTTGGTCAAGTTCACGCTGTCTGAGATCAAGAGGGTGATGCAGATGCTGCTTAACGGCC
TCTACTACATCCACAGAAACAAGATCCTGCATAGGGACATGAAGGCTGCTAATGTGCTTATCACTCGTGA
TGGGGTCCTGAAGCTGGCAGACTTTGGGCTGGCCCGGGCCTTCAGCCTGGCCAAGAACAGCCAGCCCAAC
CGCTACACCAACCGTGTGGTGACACTCTGGTACCGGCCCCCGGAGCTGTTGCTCGGGGAGCGGGACTACG
GCCCCCCCATTGACCTGTGGGGTGCTGGGTGCATCATGGCAGAGATGTGGACCCGCAGCCCCATCATGCA
GGGCAACACGGAGCAGCACCAACTCGCCCTCATCAGTCAGCTCTGCGGCTCCATCACCCCTGAGGTGTGG
CCAAACGTGGACAACTATGAGCTGTACGAAAAGCTGGAGCTGGTCAAGGGCCAGAAGCGGAAGGTGAAGG
ACAGGCTGAAGGCCTATGTGCGTGACCCATACGCACTGGACCTCATCGACAAGCTGCTGGTGCTGGACCC
TGCCCAGCGCATCGACAGCGATGACGCCCTCAACCACGACTTCTTCTGGTCCGACCCCATGCCCTCCGAC
CTCAAGGGCATGCTCTCCACCCACCTGACGTCCATGTTCGAGTACTTGGCACCACCGCGCCGGAAGGGCA
GCCAGATCACCCAGCAGTCCACCAACCAGAGTCGCAATCCCGCCACCACCAACCAGACGGAGTTTGAGCG
CGTCTTCTGCCCAACTTTCTTGTACAAAGTGGTTGATATCGGTAAGCCTATCCCTAACCCTCTCCTCGGT
CTCGATTCTACGTAGTAATGAACTAGTCCGTAACTTGAAAGTATTTCGATTTCTTGGCTTTATATATCTT
GTGGAAAGGACGATGCATTGATTCACATCGACTACTCACGCGTTAAGTCGACAATCAACCTCTGGATTAC
AAAATTTGTGAAAGATTGACTGGTATTCTTAACTATGTTGCTCCTTTTACGCTATGTGGATACGCTGCTT
TAATGCCTTTGTATCATGCTATTGCTTCCCGTATGGCTTTCATTTTCTCCTCCTTGTATAAATCCTGGTT
GCTGTCTCTTTATGAGGAGTTGTGGCCCGTTGTCAGGCAACGTGGCGTGGTGTGCACTGTGTTTGCTGAC
GCAACCCCCACTGGTTGGGGCATTGCCACCACCTGTCAGCTCCTTTCCGGGACTTTCGCTTTCCCCCTCC
CTATTGCCACGGCGGAACTCATCGCCGCCTGCCTTGCCCGCTGCTGGACAGGGGCTCGGCTGTTGGGCAC
TGACAATTCCGTGGTGTTGTCGGGGAAATCATCGTCCTTTCCTTGGCTGCTCGCCTGTGTTGCCACCTGG
ATTCTGCGCGGGACGTCCTTCTGCTACGTCCCTTCGGCCCTCAATCCAGCGGACCTTCCTTCCCGCGGCC
TGCTGCCGGCTCTGCGGCCTCTTCCGCGTCTTCGCCTTCGCCCTCAGACGAGTCGGATCTCCCTTTGGGC
CGCCTCCCCGCGTCGACTTTAAGACCAATGACTTACAAGGCAGCTGTAGATCTTAGCCACTTTTTAAAAG
AAAAGGGGGGACTGGAAGGGCTAATTCACTCCCAACGAAGACAAGATCTGCTTTTTGCTTGTACTGGGTC
TCTCTGGTTAGACCAGATCTGAGCCTGGGAGCTCTCTGGCTAACTAGGGAACCCACTGCTTAAGCCTCAA
TAAAGCTTGCCTTGAGTGCTTCAAGTAGTGTGTGCCCGTCTGTTGTGTGACTCTGGTAACTAGAGATCCC
TCAGACCCTTTTAGTCAGTGTGGAAAATCTCTAGCAGTACGTATAGTAGTTCATGTCATCTTATTATTCA
GTATTTATAACTTGCAAAGAAATGAATATCAGAGAGTGAGAGGAACTTGTTTATTGCAGCTTATAATGGT
TACAAATAAAGCAATAGCATCACAAATTTCACAAATAAAGCATTTTTTTCACTGCATTCTAGTTGTGGTT
TGTCCAAACTCATCAATGTATCTTATCATGTCTGGCTCTAGCTATCCCGCCCCTAACTCCGCCCATCCCG
CCCCTAACTCCGCCCAGTTCCGCCCATTCTCCGCCCCATGGCTGACTAATTTTTTTTATTTATGCAGAGG
CCGAGGCCGCCTCGGCCTCTGAGCTATTCCAGAAGTAGTGAGGAGGCTTTTTTGGAGGCCTAGGGACGTA
CCCAATTCGCCCTATAGTGAGTCGTATTACGCGCGCTCACTGGCCGTCGTTTTACAACGTCGTGACTGGG
AAAACCCTGGCGTTACCCAACTTAATCGCCTTGCAGCACATCCCCCTTTCGCCAGCTGGCGTAATAGCGA
AGAGGCCCGCACCGATCGCCCTTCCCAACAGTTGCGCAGCCTGAATGGCGAATGGG
[124 nt withheld, positions 6917-7040]
C
[91 nt withheld, positions 7042-7132]
A
[49 nt withheld, positions 7134-7182]
CCTTTGACGTTGGAGTCCACGTTCTTT
[37 nt withheld, positions 7210-7246]
ACCCTATCTCGGTCTATTCTTTTGATTTATAAGGGATTTTGCCGATTTCGGCCTATTGGTTAAAAAATGA
GCTGATTTAACAAAAATTTAACGCGAATTTTAACAAAATATTAACGCTTACAATTTAGGTGGCACTTTTC
GGGGAAATGTGCGCGGAACCCCTATTTGTTTATTTTTCTAAATACATTCAAATATGTATCCGCTCATGAG
ACAATAACCCTGATAAATGCTTCAATAATATTGAAAAAGGAAGAGTATGAGTATTCAACATTTCCGTGTC
GCCCTTATTCCCTTTTTTGCGGCATTTTGCCTTCCTGTTTTTGCTCACCCAGAAACGCTGGTGAAAGTAA
AAGATGCTGAAGATCAGTTGGGTGCACGAGTGGGTTACATCGAACTGGATCTCAACAGCGGTAAGATCCT
TGAGAGTTTTCGCCCCGAAGAACGTTTTCCAATGATGAGCACTTTTAAAGTTCTGCTATGTGGCGCGGTA
TTATCCCGTATTGACGCCGGGCAAGAGCAACTCGGTCGCCGCATACACTATTCTCAGAATGACTTGGTTG
AGTACTCACCAGTCACAGAAAAGCATCTTACGGATGGCATGACAGTAAGAGAATTATGCAGTGCTGCCAT
AACCATGAGTGATAACACTGCGGCCAACTTACTTCTGACAACGATCGGAGGACCGAAGGAGCTAACCGCT
TTTTTGCACAACATGGGGGATCATGTAACTCGCCTTGATCGTTGGGAACCGGAGCTGAATGAAGCCATAC
CAAACGACGAGCGTGACACCACGATGCCTGTAGCAATGGCAACAACGTTGCGCAAACTATTAACTGGCGA
ACTACTTACTCTAGCTTCCCGGCAACAATTAATAGACTGGATGGAGGCGGATAAAGTTGCAGGACCACTT
CTGCGCTCGGCCCTTCCGGCTGGCTGGTTTATTGCTGATAAATCTGGAGCCGGTGAGCGTGGGTCTCGCG
GTATCATTGCAGCACTGGGGCCAGATGGTAAGCCCTCCCGTATCGTAGTTATCTACACGACGGGGAGTCA
GGCAACTATGGATGAACGAAATAGACAGATCGCTGAGATAGGTGCCTCACTGATTAAGCATTGGTAACTG
TCAGACCAAGTTTACTCATATATACTTTAGATTGATTTAAAACTTCATTTTTAATTTAAAAGGATCTAGG
TGAAGATCCTTTTTGATAATCTCATGACCAAAATCCCTTAACGTGAGTTTTCGTTCCACTGAGCGTCAGA
CCCCGTAGAAAAGATCAAAGGATCTTCTTGAGATCCTTTTTTTCTGCGCGTAATCTGCTGCTTGCAAACA
AAAAAACCACCGCTACCAGCGGTGGTTTGTTTGCCGGATCAAGAGCTACCAACTCTTTTTCCGAAGGTAA
CTGGCTTCAGCAGAGCGCAGATACCAAATACTGTTCTTCTAGTGTAGCCGTAGTTAGGCCACCACTTCAA
GAACTCTGTAGCACCGCCTACATACCTCGCTCTGCTAATCCTGTTACCAGTGGCTGCTGCCAGTGGCGAT
AAGTCGTGTCTTACCGGGTTGGACTCAAGACGATAGTTACCGGATAAGGCGCAGCGGTCGGGCTGAACGG
GGGGTTCGTGCACACAGCCCAGCTTGGAGCGAACGACCTACACCGAACTGAGATACCTACAGCGTGAGCT
ATGAGAAAGCGCCACGCTTCCCGAAGGGAGAAAGGCGGACAGGTATCCGGTAAGCGGCAGGGTCGGAACA
GGAGAGCGCACGAGGGAGCTTCCAGGGGGAAACGCCTGGTATCTTTATAGTCCTGTCGGGTTTCGCCACC
TCTGACTTGAGCGTCGATTTTTGTGATGCTCGTCAGGGGGGCGGAGCCTATGGAAAAACGCCAGCAACGC
GGCCTTTTTACGGTTCCTGGCCTTTTGCTGGCCTTTTGCTCACATGTTCTTTCCTGCGTTATCCCCTGAT
TCTGTGGATAACCGTATTACCGCCTTTGAGTGAGCTGATACCGCTCGCCGCAGCCGAACGACCGAGCGCA
GCGAGTCAGTGAGCGAGGAAGCGGAAGAGCGCCCAATACGCAAACCGCCTCTCCCCGCGCGTTGGCCGAT
TCATTAATGCAGCTGGCACGACAGGTTTCCCGACTGGAAAGCGGGCAGTGAGCGCAACGCAATTAATGTG
AGTTAGCTCACTCATTAGGCACCCCAGGCTTTACACTTTATGCTTCCGGCTCGTATGTTGTGTGGAATTG
TGAGCGGATAACAATTTCACACAGGAAACAGCTATGACCATGATTACGCCAAGCGCGCAATTAACCCTCA
CTAAAGGGAACAAAAGCTGGAGCTGCAAGC
Features (pLannotate 1.2.2; 34 found; start..end, strand, type, name):
      5..231     +  promoter       RSV promoter: Rous sarcoma virus enhancer/promoter
    232..412     +  LTR            5' LTR (truncated): truncated 5' long terminal repeat (LTR) from HIV-1
    459..584     +  misc_feature   HIV-1 Ψ: packaging signal of human immunodeficiency virus type 1
    568..931     +  CDS            HIV-1 gag (fragment): gag protein from human immunodeficiency virus 1; gag
   1077..1310    +  misc_feature   RRE: The Rev response element (RRE) of HIV-1 allows for Rev-dependent mRNA export from the nucleus to the cytoplasm.
   1687..1713    +  CDS            Rev (fragment): human immunodeficiency virus 1 (HIV-1) Rev protein; rev; enhances nuclear export of unspliced and incompletely spliced viral mRNAs
   1720..1743    +  promoter       SV40 promoter (fragment): SV40 early promoter
   1744..1815    +  promoter       SV40 promoter (fragment): SV40 enhancer and early promoter
   1839..1974    +  rep_origin     SV40 ori: SV40 origin of replication
   2020..2616    +  CDS            PuroR (fragment): puromycin N-acetyltransferase; pac from Streptomyces; confers resistance to puromycin
   2665..2782    +  misc_feature   cPPT/CTS: central polypurine tract and central termination sequence of HIV-1
   2847..2913    +  CDS            small t antigen (fragment): SV40 (simian virus 40) small t antigen
   2920..4098    +  promoter       EF-1α promoter: strong constitutive promoter for human elongation factor EF-1α
   4119..4136    +  protein_bind   attB1 (fragment): mutant version of attB; core recombination site for the Gateway® BP reaction BP Clonase™
   4142..5257    +  CDS            CDK9: CDK9_HUMAN - Also known as CDC2L4, TAK. Experimental evidence at protein level: Swiss-Prot protein existence level 1. Protein kinase involved in the regulation of transcription (PubMed:10574912, PubMed:10757782, PubMed:11145967, PubMed:11575923, PubMed:11809800, PubMed:11884399, PubMed:14701750, PubMed:16109376, PubMed:16109377, PubMed:20930849, PubMed:28426094). Member of the cyclin-dependent kinase pair (CDK9/cyclin-T) complex, also called positive transcription elongation factor b (P-TEFb), which facilitates the transition from abortive to productive elongation by phosphorylating the CTD (C
   5260..5283    -  protein_bind   attB2: mutant version of attB; recombination site for the Gateway® BP reaction BP Clonase™
   5291..5332    +  CDS            V5 tag: epitope tag from simian virus 5
   5348..5401    +  promoter       U6 promoter (fragment): RNA polymerase III promoter for human U6 snRNA
   5443..6031    +  misc_feature   WPRE: woodchuck hepatitis virus posttranscriptional regulatory element
   6082..6101    +  misc_feature   cPPT/CTS (fragment): central polypurine tract and central termination sequence of HIV-1
   6103..6336    +  LTR            3' LTR (ΔU3): self-inactivating 3' long terminal repeat (LTR) from HIV-1
   6414..6535    +  polyA_signal   SV40 poly(A) signal: SV40 polyadenylation signal
   6575..6710    +  rep_origin     SV40 ori: SV40 origin of replication
   6731..6749    -  promoter       T7 promoter: promoter for bacteriophage T7 RNA polymerase
   6757..6912    +  CDS            lacZα (fragment): LacZα fragment of β-galactosidase; lacZ fragment
   6917..7345    +  rep_origin     f1 ori (sequence partly withheld): f1 bacteriophage origin of replication; arrow indicates direction of (+) strand synthesis
   7398..7502    +  promoter       AmpR promoter: bla
   7503..8363    +  CDS            AmpR: β-lactamase; bla; confers resistance to ampicillin, carbenicillin, and related antibiotics
   8534..9122    +  rep_origin     ori: high-copy-number ColE1/pMB1/pBR322/pUC origin of replication
   9305..9397    +  CDS            lacI (fragment): lac repressor; lacI; The lac repressor binds to the lac operator to inhibit transcription in E. coli. This inhibition can be relieved by adding lactose or isopropyl-β-D-thiogalactopyranoside (IPTG).
   9410..9431    +  protein_bind   CAP binding site: CAP binding activates transcription in the presence of cAMP. E. coli catabolite activator protein
   9446..9476    +  promoter       lac promoter: promoter for the E. coli lac operon
   9484..9500    +  protein_bind   lac operator: The lac repressor binds to the lac operator to inhibit transcription in E. coli. This inhibition can be relieved by adding lactose or isopropyl-β-D-thiogalactopyranoside (IPTG). lac repressor encoded by lacI
   9545..9563    +  promoter       T3 promoter: promoter for bacteriophage T3 RNA polymerase
