[The description below was written by a language model from this plasmid's Addgene catalogue record and pLannotate feature annotations shown in this document.]
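Description:
TFORF3291 is a lentiviral mammalian expression plasmid built on the pLX_TRC317 backbone, carrying the human CDK9 open reading frame as one member of a barcoded transcription factor ORF collection. It is propagated in E. coli through a high-copy ColE1/pUC-type origin with ampicillin resistance (AmpR), and the backbone also retains an f1 origin and residual lac/T7/T3 cloning-vector elements. The record warns that the plasmid can recombine in bacteria, as is common for LTR-containing plasmids.

The viral portion has a third-generation, self-inactivating layout. An RSV promoter drives a truncated HIV-1 5' LTR, followed by the Ψ packaging signal with a gag fragment, the RRE for Rev-dependent export of the genomic RNA, a cPPT/CTS, WPRE to enhance transcript expression, and a ΔU3 3' LTR, with an SV40 poly(A) signal downstream. Two expression units lie between the LTRs. An SV40 early promoter region precedes a puromycin N-acetyltransferase gene for selecting transduced cells. The strong constitutive EF-1α promoter drives CDK9, which was inserted by Gateway cloning and is flanked by attB1 and attB2 sites, with a V5 epitope tag following attB2 to give a C-terminal fusion. CDK9 is the kinase subunit of P-TEFb, which promotes productive transcription elongation.

According to the catalogue entry, each construct in the series carries a unique 24-bp barcode that identifies the ORF in pooled overexpression screens. The feature table does not annotate this barcode, so its position is not stated. The short U6 promoter fragment annotated after the V5 tag is only a partial match, not a functional Pol III cassette.
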