Addgene plasmid #144767: TFORF3291
Purpose: Lentiviral vector for overexpressing transcription factor ORFs with unique 24-bp barcodes. Barcodes facilitate identification of transcription factors in pooled screens.
Depositing lab: Feng Zhang. Depositing organization: Broad Institute. Publication: A transcription factor atlas of directed differentiation. Joung J, Ma S, Tay T, Geiger-Schuller KR, Kirchgatterer PC, Verdine VK, Guo B, Arias-Garcia MA, Allen WE, Singh A, Kuksenko O, Abudayyeh OO, Gootenberg JS, Fu Z, Macrae RK, Buenrostro JD, Regev A, Zhang F. Cell. 2023 Jan 5;186(1):209-229.e26. doi: 10.1016/j.cell.2022.11.026. PubMed 36608654.
Backbone
  Vector backbone: pLX_TRC317
  Backbone manufacturer: Broad Institute Genetic Perturbation Platform
  Backbone size w/o insert (bp): 8264
  Vector type: Mammalian Expression, Lentiviral
  Selectable markers: Puromycin
Growth in bacteria
  Bacterial resistance: Ampicillin, 100 μg/mL
  Growth temperature: 37°C
  Growth strain: NEB Stable
  Copy number: High Copy
Gene/Insert
  Gene/Insert name: CDK9
  Species: H. sapiens (human)
  Insert size (bp): 1322
  Entrez Gene: CDK9 (a.k.a. C-2k, CDC2L4, CTK1, PITALRE, TAK)
  Promoter: EF1a
  Tag / fusion protein: V5 (C terminal on insert)
  Cloning method: Gateway Cloning
  Sequencing primers: 5′ GGGTGGAGACTGAAGTTAGGCCAG; 3′ CACATAGCGTAAAAGGAGCAACATAG
Resource information
  A portion of this plasmid was derived from a plasmid made by: Broad Institute Genetic Perturbation Platform
Terms and licenses: Academic/Nonprofit Terms; Industry Terms: Not Available to Industry
Depositor comments: NM_001261.3 Please test multiple small colonies in case of plasmid recombination. To make this collection available in a timely manner, a portion of this collection was not fully sequenced by Addgene. If an Addgene verified full plasmid sequence is not available, please contact us prior to placing an order to request the full sequence.
How to cite: TFORF3291 was a gift from Feng Zhang (Addgene plasmid # 144767 ; http://n2t.net/addgene:144767 ; RRID:Addgene_144767)
