>Addgene plasmid #144767 | TFORF3291 | depositor partial sequence | sequence record 286416 | Insert
ATCGATTGATCAACAAGTTTGTACAAAAAAGTTGGCATGGCGAAGCAGTACGACTCGGTGGAGTGCCCTT
TTTGTGATGAAGTTTCCAAATACGAGAAGCTCGCCAAGATCGGCCAAGGCACCTTCGGGGAGGTGTTCAA
GGCCAGGCACCGCAAGACCGGCCAGAAGGTGGCTCTGAAGAAGGTGCTGATGGAAAACGAGAAGGAGGGG
TTCCCCATTACAGCCTTGCGGGAGATCAAGATCCTTCAGCTTCTAAAACACGAGAATGTGGTCAACTTGA
TTGAGATTTGTCGAACCAAAGCTTCCCCCTATAACCGCTGCAAGGGTAGTATATACCTGGTGTTCGACTT
CTGCGAGCATGACCTTGCTGGGCTGTTGAGCAATGTTTTGGTCAAGTTCACGCTGTCTGAGATCAAGAGG
GTGATGCAGATGCTGCTTAACGGCCTCTACTACATCCACAGAAACAAGATCCTGCATAGGGACATGAAGG
CTGCTAATGTGCTTATCACTCGTGATGGGGTCCTGAAGCTGGCAGACTTTGGGCTGGCCCGGGCCTTCAG
CCTGGCCAAGAACAGCCAGCCCAACCGCTACACCAACCGTGTGGTGACACTCTGGTACCGGCCCCCGGAG
CTGTTGCTCGGGGAGCGGGACTACGGCCCCCCCATTGACCTGTGGGGTGCTGGGTGCATCATGGCAGAGA
TGTGGACCCGCAGCCCCATCATGCAGGGCAACACGGAGCAGCACCAACTCGCCCTCATCAGTCAGCTCTG
CGGCTCCATCACCCCTGAGGTGTGGCCAAACGTGGACAACTATGAGCTGTACGAAAAGCTGGAGCTGGTC
AAGGGCCAGAAGCGGAAGGTGAAGGACAGGCTGAAGGCCTATGTGCGTGACCCATACGCACTGGACCTCA
TCGACAAGCTGCTGGTGCTGGACCCTGCCCAGCGCATCGACAGCGATGACGCCCTCAACCACGACTTCTT
CTGGTCCGACCCCATGCCCTCCGACCTCAAGGGCATGCTCTCCACCCACCTGACGTCCATGTTCGAGTAC
TTGGCACCACCGCGCCGGAAGGGCAGCCAGATCACCCAGCAGTCCACCAACCAGAGTCGCAATCCCGCCA
CCACCAACCAGACGGAGTTTGAGCGCGTCTTCTGCCCAACTTTCTTGTACAAAGTGGTTGATATCGGTAA
GCCTATCCCTAACCCTCTCCTCGGTCTCGATTCTACGTAGTAATGAACTAGTCCGTAACTTGAAAGTATT
TCGATTTCTTGGCTTTATATATCTTGTGGAAAGGACGATGCATTGATTCACATCGACTACTC
