>Addgene plasmid #144767 | TFORF3291 | depositor partial sequence | sequence record 286417 | Barcode
TGCATTGATTCACATCGACTACTC
